Addgene plasmid #115872: pAPM-D4 miR30-FAM208A ts2
Purpose: FAM208a knockdown
Depositing lab: Jeremy Luban. Depositing organization: University of Massachusetts, Worcester. Publication: Primate immunodeficiency virus proteins Vpx and Vpr counteract transcriptional repression of proviruses by the HUSH complex. Yurkovetskiy L, Guney MH, Kim K, Goh SL, McCauley S, Dauphin A, Diehl WE, Luban J. Nat Microbiol. 2018 Dec;3(12):1354-1361. doi: 10.1038/s41564-018-0256-x. Epub 2018 Oct 8. PubMed 30297740.
Backbone
  Vector backbone: pAPM-D4-mir30
  Vector type: Lentiviral
  Selectable markers: Puromycin
Growth in bacteria
  Bacterial resistance: Ampicillin, 100 μg/mL
  Growth temperature: 30°C
  Growth strain: NEB Stable
  Copy number: High Copy
Gene/Insert
  Gene/Insert name: FAM208a shRNA
  gRNA/shRNA sequence: TGAATTGCTGTTCTCTCCT
  Species: H. sapiens (human)
  Entrez Gene: C3orf63 (a.k.a. RAP140, se89-1, KIAA1105, DKFZp686C2456)
  Promoter: SFFV
  Cloning method: Restriction Enzyme; 5′ cloning site Unknown (unknown if destroyed); 3′ cloning site Unknown (unknown if destroyed)
Terms and licenses: Academic/Nonprofit Terms; Industry Terms: Not Available to Industry
Depositor comments: PuroR . Please visit https://www.biorxiv.org/content/early/2018/04/03/293001 for bioRxiv preprint.
How to cite: pAPM-D4 miR30-FAM208A ts2 was a gift from Jeremy Luban (Addgene plasmid # 115872 ; http://n2t.net/addgene:115872 ; RRID:Addgene_115872)
