[The description below was written by a language model from this plasmid's Addgene catalogue record and pLannotate feature annotations shown in this document.]
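Description:
pAPM-D4 miR30-FAM208A ts2 is a compact HIV-1-based lentiviral transfer vector (about 6.3 kb) built on the pAPM-D4-mir30 backbone and designed to knock down human FAM208A, a gene associated in the depositing publication with the HUSH transcriptional repression complex. It is propagated in bacteria through a high-copy ColE1/pUC-type origin with ampicillin selection from the β-lactamase gene. A fragment of the pBR322 bom region is also annotated.

The viral genome is expressed from a CMV enhancer/promoter placed directly upstream of a truncated 5' LTR, with an SV40 enhancer/early promoter further upstream, so genomic RNA can be transcribed in packaging cells. This is followed by the Ψ packaging signal extending into a gag fragment, the Rev response element for Rev-dependent nuclear export, and the cPPT/CTS, which aids nuclear import of the reverse-transcribed genome. The internal cassette is driven by the spleen focus-forming virus (SFFV) LTR promoter, which transcribes the puromycin N-acetyltransferase (pac) coding sequence. Immediately downstream lies a short hairpin embedded between 5' and 3' miR-30a flanking sequences. Because selection marker and microRNA-based shRNA lie on a single Pol II transcript, puromycin-resistant transduced cells should also express the hairpin, which is processed through the endogenous microRNA pathway into a guide targeting FAM208A. The "ts2" in the name presumably denotes a second target site, though the record does not say so. A second truncated LTR closes the provirus; no WPRE is annotated. The vector is used to make lentiviral particles for stable FAM208A depletion in human cells, in the context of studies on how Vpx and Vpr counteract proviral silencing.
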