Features (pLannotate 1.2.2; 19 found; start..end, strand, type, name):
     69..398     +  promoter       SV40 promoter: SV40 enhancer and early promoter
    410..789     +  enhancer       CMV enhancer: human cytomegalovirus immediate early enhancer
    790..989     +  promoter       CMV promoter: human cytomegalovirus (CMV) immediate early promoter
   1007..1187    +  LTR            5' LTR (truncated): truncated 5' long terminal repeat (LTR) from HIV-1
   1234..1359    +  misc_feature   HIV-1 Ψ: packaging signal of human immunodeficiency virus type 1
   1343..1681    +  CDS            HIV-1 gag (fragment): gag protein from human immunodeficiency virus 1; gag
   1856..2089    +  misc_feature   RRE: The Rev response element (RRE) of HIV-1 allows for Rev-dependent mRNA export from the nucleus to the cytoplasm.
   2466..2566    +  CDS            Rev (fragment): human immunodeficiency virus 1 (HIV-1) Rev protein; rev; enhances nuclear export of unspliced and incompletely spliced viral mRNAs
   2616..2733    +  misc_feature   cPPT/CTS: central polypurine tract and central termination sequence of HIV-1
   2870..3277    +  promoter       SFFV promoter: spleen focus-forming virus long terminal repeat (LTR) promoter
   3298..3894    +  CDS            pac: PUAC_STRAD - Protein predicted: Swiss-Prot protein existence level 4. Detoxification of puromycin. From Streptomyces alboniger.
   3919..3964    +  ncRNA          5' miR-30a (fragment): sequence upstream of the 71-nt precursor of the human miR-30a microRNA (Zeng et al., 2002) miRNA
   4034..4059    +  ncRNA          3' miR-30a (fragment): sequence downstream of the 71-nt precursor of the human miR-30a microRNA (Zeng et al., 2002) miRNA
   4089..4108    +  misc_feature   cPPT/CTS (fragment): central polypurine tract and central termination sequence of HIV-1
   4140..4320    +  LTR            5' LTR (truncated): truncated 5' long terminal repeat (LTR) from HIV-1
   4391..4979    -  rep_origin     ori: high-copy-number ColE1/pMB1/pBR322/pUC origin of replication
   5150..6010    -  CDS            AmpR: β-lactamase; bla; confers resistance to ampicillin, carbenicillin, and related antibiotics
   6011..6115    -  promoter       AmpR promoter: bla
   6174..6226    -  misc_feature   bom (fragment): basis of mobility region from pBR322
>Addgene plasmid #115872 | pAPM-D4 miR30-FAM208A ts2 | addgene full sequence | sequence record 232816 | Addgene NGS Result
AATCTGCTTAGGGTTAGGCGTTTTGCGCTGCTTCGCGATGTACGGGCCAGATATACGCGCTGTGGAATGT
GTGTCAGTTAGGGTGTGGAAAGTCCCCAGGCTCCCCAGCAGGCAGAAGTATGCAAAGCATGCATCTCAAT
TAGTCAGCAACCAGGTGTGGAAAGTCCCCAGGCTCCCCAGCAGGCAGAAGTATGCAAAGCATGCATCTCA
ATTAGTCAGCAACCATAGTCCCGCCCCTAACTCCGCCCATCCCGCCCCTAACTCCGCCCAGTTCCGCCCA
TTCTCCGCCCCATGGCTGACTAATTTTTTTTATTTATGCAGAGGCCGAGGCCGCCTCTGCCTCTGAGCTA
TTCCAGAAGTAGTGAGGAGGCTTTTTTGGAGGCCTAGGCTTTTGCAAAAAGCTCGCGTTGACATTGATTA
TTGACTAGTTATTAATAGTAATCAATTACGGGGTCATTAGTTCATAGCCCATATATGGAGTTCCGCGTTA
CATAACTTACGGTAAATGGCCCGCCTGGCTGACCGCCCAACGACCCCCGCCCATTGACGTCAATAATGAC
GTATGTTCCCATAGTAACGCCAATAGGGACTTTCCATTGACGTCAATGGGTGGAGTATTTACGGTAAACT
GCCCACTTGGCAGTACATCAAGTGTATCATATGCCAAGTACGCCCCCTATTGACGTCAATGACGGTAAAT
GGCCCGCCTGGCATTATGCCCAGTACATGACCTTATGGGACTTTCCTACTTGGCAGTACATCTACGTATT
AGTCATCGCTATTACCATGGTGATGCGGTTTTGGCAGTACATCAATGGGCGTGGATAGCGGTTTGACTCA
CGGGGATTTCCAAGTCTCCACCCCATTGACGTCAATGGGAGTTTGTTTTGGCACCAAAATCAACGGGACT
TTCCAAAATGTCGTAACAACTCCGCCCCATTGACGCAAATGGGCGGTAGGCGTGTACGGTGGGAGGTCTA
TATAAGCAGCGCGTTTTGCCTGTACTGGGTCTCTCTGGTTAGACCAGATCTGAGCCTGGGAGCTCTCTGG
CTAACTAGGGAACCCACTGCTTAAGCCTCAATAAAGCTTGCCTTGAGTGCTTCAAGTAGTGTGTGCCCGT
CTGTTGTGTGACTCTGGTAACTAGAGATCCCTCAGACCCTTTTAGTCAGTGTGGAAAATCTCTAGCAGTG
GCGCCCGAACAGGGACTTGAAAGCGAAAGGGAAACCAGAGGAGCTCTCTCGACGCAGGACTCGGCTTGCT
GAAGCGCGCACGGCAAGAGGCGAGGGGCGGCGACTGGTGAGTACGCCAAAAATTTTGACTAGCGGAGGCT
AGAAGGAGAGAGATGGGTGCGAGAGCGTCAGTATTAAGCGGGGGAGAATTAGATCGCGATGGGAAAAAAT
TCGGTTAAGGCCAGGGGGAAAGAAAAAATATAAATTAAAACATATAGTATGGGCAAGCAGGGAGCTAGAA
CGATTCGCAGTTAATCCTGGCCTGTTAGAAACATCAGAAGGCTGTAGACAAATACTGGGACAGCTACAAC
CATCCCTTCAGACAGGATCAGAAGAACTTAGATCATTATATAATACAGTAGCAACCCTCTATTGTGTGCA
TCAAAGGATAGAGATAAAAGACACCAAGGAAGCTTTAGACAAGATAGAGGAAGAGCAAAACAAAAGTAAG
ACCACCGCACAGCAAGCGGCCGGCCGCTGATCTTCAGACCTGGAGGAGGAGATATGAGGGACAATTGGAG
AAGTGAATTATATAAATATAAAGTAGTAAAAATTGAACCATTAGGAGTAGCACCCACCAAGGCAAAGAGA
AGAGTGGTGCAGAGAGAAAAAAGAGCAGTGGGAATAGGAGCTTTGTTCCTTGGGTTCTTGGGAGCAGCAG
GAAGCACTATGGGCGCAGCGTCAATGACGCTGACGGTACAGGCCAGACAATTATTGTCTGGTATAGTGCA
GCAGCAGAACAATTTGCTGAGGGCTATTGAGGCGCAACAGCATCTGTTGCAACTCACAGTCTGGGGCATC
AAGCAGCTCCAGGCAAGAATCCTGGCTGTGGAAAGATACCTAAAGGATCAACAGCTCCTGGGGATTTGGG
GTTGCTCTGGAAAACTCATTTGCACCACTGCTGTGCCTTGGAATGCTAGTTGGAGTAATAAATCTCTGGA
ACAGATTTGGAATCACACGACCTGGATGGAGTGGGACAGAGAAATTAACAATTACACAAGCTTAATACAC
TCCTTAATTGAAGAATCGCAAAACCAGCAAGAAAAGAATGAACAAGAATTATTGGAATTAGATAAATGGG
CAAGTTTGTGGAATTGGTTTAACATAACAAATTGGCTGTGGTATATAAAATTATTCATAATGATAGTAGG
AGGCTTGGTAGGTTTAAGAATAGTTTTTGCTGTACTTTCTATAGTGAATAGAGTTAGGCAGGGATATTCA
CCATTATCGTTTCAGACCCACCTCCCAACCCCGAGGGGACCCGACAGGCCCGAAGGAATAGAAGAAGAAG
GTGGAGAGAGAGACAGAGACAGATCCATTCGATTAGTGAACGGATCGGCACTGCGTGCGCCAATTCTGCA
GACAAATGGCAGTATTCATCCACAATTTTAAAAGAAAAGGGGGGATTGGGGGGTACAGTGCAGGGGAAAG
AATAGTAGACATAATAGCAACAGACATACAAACTAAAGAATTACAAAAACAAATTACAAAAATTCAAAAT
TTTCGGGTTTATTACAGGGACAGCAGAGATCCAGTTTGGTTAATTAACTGCAGCCCCGATAAAATAAAAG
ATTTTATTTAGTCTCCAGAAAAAGGGGGGAATGAAAGACCCCACCTGTAGGTTTGGCAAGCTAGCTGCAG
TAACGCCATTTTGCAAGGCATGGAAAAATACCAAACCAAGAATAGAGAAGTTCAGATCAAGGGCGGGTAC
ATGAAAATAGCTAACGTTGGGCCAAACAGGATATCTGCGGTGAGCAGTTTCGGCCCCGGCCCGGGGCCAA
GAACAGATGGTCACCGCAGTTTCGGCCCCGGCCCGAGGCCAAGAACAGATGGTCCCCAGATATGGCCCAA
CCCTCAGCAGTTTCTTAAGACCCATCAGATGTTTCCAGGCTCCCCCAAGGACCTGAAATGACCCTGCGCC
TTATTTGAATTAACCAATCAGCCTGCTTCTCGCTTCTGTTCGCGCGCTTCTGCTTCCCGAGCTCTATAAA
AGAGCTCACAACCCCTCACTCGGCGCGCCAGTCCTCCGACAGACTGAGTCGCCCGGGGGTCTAGAACGCG
TGCCGCCATGACCGAATACAAACCTACCGTGAGGCTGGCTACAAGAGATGATGTCCCAAGGGCTGTGAGA
ACACTGGCCGCCGCTTTTGCCGATTACCCTGCCACACGCCACACTGTGGACCCAGATCGGCATATCGAGA
GAGTGACTGAGCTGCAGGAACTGTTCCTGACCCGAGTGGGCCTGGACATTGGGAAGGTCTGGGTCGCAGA
CGATGGAGCAGCTGTGGCTGTCTGGACCACACCAGAGAGCGTGGAAGCCGGAGCTGTCTTTGCAGAGATC
GGCCCTAGAATGGCAGAACTGAGCGGCTCCAGGCTGGCAGCACAGCAGCAGATGGAGGGACTGCTGGCCC
CACACAGGCCTAAGGAACCAGCATGGTTCCTGGCTACCGTGGGGGTCTCTCCTGACCATCAGGGCAAAGG
ACTGGGAAGTGCTGTGGTCCTGCCAGGAGTGGAGGCTGCAGAACGAGCTGGAGTCCCTGCATTTCTGGAG
ACCTCTGCTCCACGAAACCTGCCCTTCTATGAACGGCTGGGCTTTACTGTGACCGCAGATGTGGAGGTCC
CCGAAGGACCTAGGACCTGGTGCATGACACGCAAACCCGGCGCCTGAGCGATCGCCGCGGCCGCCTTCTT
AACCCAACAGAAGGCTCGAGAAGGTATATTGCTGTTGACAGTGAGCGAAAGGAGAGAACAGCAATTCAAT
AGTGAAGCCACAGATGTATTGAATTGCTGTTCTCTCCTTCTGCCTACTGCCTCGGACTTCAAGGGGCTAG
AATTCGGCAGCTGTAGATCTTAGCCACTTTTTAAAAGAAAAGGGGGGACTGGAAGGGCTAACTGCATCCG
GACTGTACTGGGTCTCTCTGGTTAGACCAGATCTGAGCCTGGGAGCTCTCTGGCTAACTAGGGAACCCAC
TGCTTAAGCCTCAATAAAGCTTGCCTTGAGTGCTTCAAGTAGTGTGTGCCCGTCTGTTGTGTGACTCTGG
TAACTAGAGATCCCTCAGACCCTTTTAGTCAGTGTGGAAAATCTCTAGCAGGGCCCGTTTCATGTGAGCA
AAAGGCCAGCAAAAGGCCAGGAACCGTAAAAAGGCCGCGTTGCTGGCGTTTTTCCATAGGCTCCGCCCCC
CTGACGAGCATCACAAAAATCGACGCTCAAGTCAGAGGTGGCGAAACCCGACAGGACTATAAAGATACCA
GGCGTTTCCCCCTGGAAGCTCCCTCGTGCGCTCTCCTGTTCCGACCCTGCCGCTTACCGGATACCTGTCC
GCCTTTCTCCCTTCGGGAAGCGTGGCGCTTTCTCATAGCTCACGCTGTAGGTATCTCAGTTCGGTGTAGG
TCGTTCGCTCCAAGCTGGGCTGTGTGCACGAACCCCCCGTTCAGCCCGACCGCTGCGCCTTATCCGGTAA
CTATCGTCTTGAGTCCAACCCGGTAAGACACGACTTATCGCCACTGGCAGCAGCCACTGGTAACAGGATT
AGCAGAGCGAGGTATGTAGGCGGTGCTACAGAGTTCTTGAAGTGGTGGCCTAACTACGGCTACACTAGAA
GAACAGTATTTGGTATCTGCGCTCTGCTGAAGCCAGTTACCTTCGGAAAAAGAGTTGGTAGCTCTTGATC
CGGCAAACAAACCACCGCTGGTAGCGGTGGTTTTTTTGTTTGCAAGCAGCAGATTACGCGCAGAAAAAAA
GGATCTCAAGAAGATCCTTTGATCTTTTCTACGGGGTCTGACGCTCAGTGGAACGAAAACTCACGTTAAG
GGATTTTGGTCATGAGATTATCAAAAAGGATCTTCACCTAGATCCTTTTAAATTAAAAATGAAGTTTTAA
ATCAATCTAAAGTATATATGAGTAAACTTGGTCTGACAGTTACCAATGCTTAATCAGTGAGGCACCTATC
TCAGCGATCTGTCTATTTCGTTCATCCATAGTTGCCTGACTCCCCGTCGTGTAGATAACTACGATACGGG
AGGGCTTACCATCTGGCCCCAGTGCTGCAATGATACCGCGAGACCCACGCTCACCGGCTCCAGATTTATC
AGCAATAAACCAGCCAGCCGGAAGGGCCGAGCGCAGAAGTGGTCCTGCAACTTTATCCGCCTCCATCCAG
TCTATTAATTGTTGCCGGGAAGCTAGAGTAAGTAGTTCGCCAGTTAATAGTTTGCGCAACGTTGTTGCCA
TTGCTACAGGCATCGTGGTGTCACGCTCGTCGTTTGGTATGGCTTCATTCAGCTCCGGTTCCCAACGATC
AAGGCGAGTTACATGATCCCCCATGTTGTGCAAAAAAGCGGTTAGCTCCTTCGGTCCTCCGATCGTTGTC
AGAAGTAAGTTGGCCGCAGTGTTATCACTCATGGTTATGGCAGCACTGCATAATTCTCTTACTGTCATGC
CATCCGTAAGATGCTTTTCTGTGACTGGTGAGTACTCAACCAAGTCATTCTGAGAATAGTGTATGCGGCG
ACCGAGTTGCTCTTGCCCGGCGTCAATACGGGATAATACCGCGCCACATAGCAGAACTTTAAAAGTGCTC
ATCATTGGAAAACGTTCTTCGGGGCGAAAACTCTCAAGGATCTTACCGCTGTTGAGATCCAGTTCGATGT
AACCCACTCGTGCACCCAACTGATCTTCAGCATCTTTTACTTTCACCAGCGTTTCTGGGTGAGCAAAAAC
AGGAAGGCAAAATGCCGCAAAAAAGGGAATAAGGGCGACACGGAAATGTTGAATACTCATACTCTTCCTT
TTTCAATATTATTGAAGCATTTATCAGGGTTATTGTCTCATGAGCGGATACATATTTGAATGTATTTAGA
AAAATAAACAAATAGGGGTTCCGCGCACATTTCCCCGAAAAGTGCCACCTGACGTCGACGGATCGGGAGA
TCTCCCGATCCCCTATGGTGCACTCTCAGTACAATCTGCTCTGATGCCGCATAGTTAAGCCAGTATCTGC
TCCCTGCTTGTGTGTTGGAGGTCGCTGAGTAGTGCGCGAGCAAAATTTAAGCTACAACAAGGCAAGGCTT
GACCGACAATTGCATGAAG
